Addgene plasmid #41235: TAL3061
Depositing lab: Keith Joung. Depositing organization: Massachusetts General Hospital. Publication: Targeted gene disruption in somatic zebrafish cells using engineered TALENs. Sander JD, Cade L, Khayter C, Reyon D, Peterson RT, Joung JK, Yeh JR. Nat Biotechnol. 2011 Aug 5;29(8):697-8. doi: 10.1038/nbt.1934. PubMed 21822241.
Backbone
  Vector backbone: JDS70
  Backbone manufacturer: Addgene plasmid #32285
  Backbone size w/o insert (bp): 6447
  Vector type: Mammalian Expression ; T7
Growth in bacteria
  Bacterial resistance: Ampicillin, 100 μg/mL
  Growth temperature: 37°C
  Growth strain: XL1 Blue
  Copy number: High Copy
Gene/Insert
  Gene/Insert name: ZebrafishCommunity-dazl-Right (alt name: dazl)
  Species: D. rerio (zebrafish)
  Insert size (bp): 1640
  Entrez Gene: dazl
  Promoter: CMV
  Tag / fusion protein: 3X Flag (N terminal on backbone); WT FOKI (C terminal on backbone)
  Cloning method: Restriction Enzyme; 5′ cloning site N/A (destroyed during cloning); 3′ cloning site N/A (destroyed during cloning)
  Sequencing primers: 5′ CMV-F; 3′ BGH-rev
Terms and licenses: Academic/Nonprofit Terms; Industry Terms: Not Available to Industry
Depositor comments: Target binding site: TGAGCCATACTTGGCAAA It is strongly recommended that users perform a diagnostic digest to verify this plasmid prior to use. For example, a double digest of the plasmid with BamHI and KpnI should result in two bands at 2.3kb and 5.8kb.
How to cite: TAL3061 was a gift from Keith Joung (Addgene plasmid # 41235 ; http://n2t.net/addgene:41235 ; RRID:Addgene_41235)
