[The description below was written by a language model from this plasmid's Addgene catalogue record.]
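Description:
TAL3061 is a TALEN expression plasmid built on the JDS70 backbone (about 6.4 kb without insert), a mammalian expression vector that also carries a T7 promoter. It is maintained in E. coli as a high-copy plasmid under ampicillin selection. The record does not include a feature table, so elements such as the bacterial origin and the polyadenylation signal are not explicitly listed. The use of a BGH reverse sequencing primer does suggest a BGH terminator region downstream of the coding sequence.

The insert, roughly 1.6 kb and named ZebrafishCommunity-dazl-Right, is an engineered TAL effector repeat array designed to recognise an 18-nucleotide site in the zebrafish dazl gene. It is not the dazl coding sequence itself. The array was cloned by restriction enzyme methods that destroyed the flanking sites. This places it in frame with backbone-encoded parts: a 3X FLAG tag at the N terminus, useful for detecting the protein, and the wild-type FokI nuclease domain at the C terminus. Because FokI must dimerise to cleave DNA, this "right" monomer is meant to be used with a matching "left" TALEN that binds the opposite half-site. The pair then makes a double-strand break in the spacer between the two sites, and error-prone repair of that break can produce disruptive insertions or deletions.

The CMV promoter drives expression in transfected mammalian cells, while the T7 promoter allows in vitro transcription of TALEN mRNA. That second route fits the associated work on targeted gene disruption in somatic zebrafish cells. The plasmid is therefore one half of a nuclease pair for mutating dazl in zebrafish.
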