>Addgene plasmid #41235 | TAL3061 | depositor partial sequence | sequence record 54874 | TAL3061 sequence 2430 bps
TCTAGAGCTAGCACCATGGACTACAAAGACCATGACGGTGATTATAAAGATCATGACATCGATTACAAGG
ATGACGATGACAAGATGGCCCCCAAGAAGAAGAGGAAGGTGGGCATTCACCGCGGGGTACCTATGGTGGA
CTTGAGGACACTCGGTTATTCGCAACAGCAACAGGAGAAAATCAAGCCTAAGGTCAGGAGCACCGTCGCG
CAACACCACGAGGCGCTTGTGGGGCATGGCTTCACTCATGCGCATATTGTCGCGCTTTCACAGCACCCTG
CGGCGCTTGGGACGGTGGCTGTCAAATACCAAGATATGATTGCGGCCCTGCCCGAAGCCACGCACGAGGC
AATTGTAGGGGTCGGTAAACAGTGGTCGGGAGCGCGAGCACTTGAGGCGCTGCTGACTGTGGCGGGTGAG
CTTAGGGGGCCTCCGCTCCAGCTCGACACCGGGCAGCTGCTGAAGATCGCGAAGAGAGGGGGAGTAACAG
CGGTAGAGGCAGTGCACGCCTGGCGCAATGCGCTCACCGGGGCCCCCTTGAACCTGACCCCAGACCAGGT
AGTCGCAATCGCGAACAATAATGGGGGAAAGCAAGCCCTGGAAACCGTGCAAAGGTTGTTGCCGGTCCTT
TGTCAAGACCACGGCCTTACACCGGAGCAAGTCGTGGCCATTGCAAGCAACATCGGTGGCAAACAGGCTC
TTGAGACGGTTCAGAGACTTCTCCCAGTTCTCTGTCAAGCCCACGGGCTGACTCCCGATCAAGTTGTAGC
GATTGCGAATAACAATGGAGGGAAACAAGCATTGGAGACTGTCCAACGGCTCCTTCCCGTGTTGTGTCAA
GCCCACGGTTTGACGCCTGCACAAGTGGTCGCCATCGCCAGCCATGATGGCGGTAAGCAGGCGCTGGAAA
CAGTACAGCGCCTGCTGCCTGTACTGTGCCAGGATCATGGACTGACCCCAGACCAGGTAGTCGCAATCGC
GTCACATGACGGGGGAAAGCAAGCCCTGGAAACCGTGCAAAGGTTGTTGCCGGTCCTTTGTCAAGACCAC
GGCCTTACACCGGAGCAAGTCGTGGCCATTGCAAGCAACATCGGTGGCAAACAGGCTCTTGAGACGGTTC
AGAGACTTCTCCCAGTTCTCTGTCAAGCCCACGGGCTGACTCCCGATCAAGTTGTAGCGATTGCGTCCAA
CGGTGGAGGGAAACAAGCATTGGAGACTGTCCAACGGCTCCTTCCCGTGTTGTGTCAAGCCCACGGTTTG
ACGCCTGCACAAGTGGTCGCCATCGCCTCCAATATTGGCGGTAAGCAGGCGCTGGAAACAGTACAGCGCC
TGCTGCCTGTACTGTGCCAGGATCATGGACTGACCCCAGACCAGGTAGTCGCAATCGCGTCACATGACGG
GGGAAAGCAAGCCCTGGAAACCGTGCAAAGGTTGTTGCCGGTCCTTTGTCAAGACCACGGCCTTACACCG
GAGCAAGTCGTGGCCATTGCAAGCAATGGGGGTGGCAAACAGGCTCTTGAGACGGTTCAGAGACTTCTCC
CAGTTCTCTGTCAAGCCCACGGGCTGACTCCCGATCAAGTTGTAGCGATTGCGTCCAACGGTGGAGGGAA
ACAAGCATTGGAGACTGTCCAACGGCTCCTTCCCGTGTTGTGTCAAGCCCACGGTTTGACGCCTGCACAA
GTGGTCGCCATCGCCAACAACAACGGCGGTAAGCAGGCGCTGGAAACAGTACAGCGCCTGCTGCCTGTAC
TGTGCCAGGATCATGGACTGACCCCAGACCAGGTAGTCGCAATCGCGAACAATAATGGGGGAAAGCAAGC
CCTGGAAACCGTGCAAAGGTTGTTGCCGGTCCTTTGTCAAGACCACGGCCTTACACCGGAGCAAGTCGTG
GCCATTGCATCCCACGACGGTGGCAAACAGGCTCTTGAGACGGTTCAGAGACTTCTCCCAGTTCTCTGTC
AAGCCCACGGGCTGACTCCCGATCAAGTTGTAGCGATTGCGTCGAACATTGGAGGGAAACAAGCATTGGA
GACTGTCCAACGGCTCCTTCCCGTGTTGTGTCAAGCCCACGGTTTGACGCCTGCACAAGTGGTCGCCATC
GCCTCCAATATTGGCGGTAAGCAGGCGCTGGAAACAGTACAGCGCCTGCTGCCTGTACTGTGCCAGGATC
ATGGACTGACACCCGAACAGGTGGTCGCCATTGCTTCTAACATCGGAGGACGGCCAGCCTTGGAGTCCAT
CGTAGCCCAATTGTCCAGGCCCGATCCCGCGTTGGCTGCGTTAACGAATGACCATCTGGTGGCGTTGGCA
TGTCTTGGTGGACGACCCGCGCTCGATGCAGTCAAAAAGGGTCTGCCTCATGCTCCCGCATTGATCAAAA
GAACCAACCGGCGGATTCCCGAGAGAACTTCCCATCGAGTCGCGGGATCC
