>Addgene plasmid #41235 | TAL3061 | addgene partial sequence | sequence record 56146 | JDS-TALEN-F 5'-TAGGGGTCGGTAAACAGTGG-3'
CTACTGTGGCGGGTGAGCTTAGGGGGCCTCCGCTCCAGCTCGACACCGGGCAGCTGCTGAAGATCGCGAA
GAGAGGGGGAGTAACAGCGGTAGAGGCAGTGCACGCCTGGCGCAATGCGCTCACCGGGGCCCCCTTGAAC
CTGACCCCAGACCAGGTAGTCGCAATCGCGAACAATAATGGGGGAAAGCAAGCCCTGGAAACCGTGCAAA
GGTTGTTGCCGGTCCTTTGTCAAGACCACGGCCTTACACCGGAGCAAGTCGTGGCCATTGCAAGCAACAT
CGGTGGCAAACAGGCTCTTGAGACGGTTCAGAGACTTCTCCCAGTTCTCTGTCAAGCCCACGGGCTGACT
CCCGATCAAGTTGTAGCGATTGCGAATAACAATGGAGGGAAACAAGCATTGGAGACTGTCCAACGGCTCC
TTCCCGTGTTGTGTCAAGCCCACGGTTTGACGCCTGCACAAGTGGTCGCCATCGCCAGCCATGATGGCGG
TAAGCAGGCGCTGGAAACAGTACAGCGCCTGCTGCCTGTACTGTGCCAGGATCATGGACTGACCCCAGAC
CAGGTAGTCGCAATCGCGTCACATGACGGGGGAAAGCAAGCCCTGGAAACCGTGCAAAGGTTGTTGCCGG
TCCTTTGTCAAGACCACGGCCTTACACCGGAGCAAGTCGTGGCCATTGCAAGCAACATCGGTGGCAAACA
GGCTCTTGAGACGGTTCAGAGACTTCTCCCAGTTCTCTGTCAAGCCCACGGGCTGACTCCCGATCAAGTT
GTAGCGATTGCGTCCAACGGTGGAGGGAAACAAGCATTGGAGACTGTCCAACGGCTCCTT
